>Addgene plasmid #63761 | pDONR221 Mak11 | depositor full sequence | sequence record 115917 | full plasmid sequence
CTTTCCTGCGTTATCCCCTGATTCTGTGGATAACCGTATTACCGCCTTTGAGTGAGCTGATACCGCTCGC
CGCAGCCGAACGACCGAGCGCAGCGAGTCAGTGAGCGAGGAAGCGGAAGAGCGCCCAATACGCAAACCGC
CTCTCCCCGCGCGTTGGCCGATTCATTAATGCAGCTGGCACGACAGGTTTCCCGACTGGAAAGCGGGCAG
TGAGCGCAACGCAATTAATACGCGTACCGCTAGCCAGGAAGAGTTTGTAGAAACGCAAAAAGGCCATCCG
TCAGGATGGCCTTCTGCTTAGTTTGATGCCTGGCAGTTTATGGCGGGCGTCCTGCCCGCCACCCTCCGGG
CCGTTGCTTCACAACGTTCAAATCCGCTCCCGGCGGATTTGTCCTACTCAGGAGAGCGTTCACCGACAAA
CAACAGATAAAACGAAAGGCCCAGTCTTCCGACTGAGCCTTTCGTTTTATTTGATGCCTGGCAGTTCCCT
ACTCTCGCGTTAACGCTAGCATGGATGTTTTCCCAGTCACGACGTTGTAAAACGACGGCCAGTCTTAAGC
TCGGGCCCCAAATAATGATTTTATTTTGACTGATAGTGACCTGTTCGTTGCAACAAATTGATGAGCAATG
CTTTTTTATAATGCCAACTTTGTACAAAAAAGCAGGCTACAAAATGTTACTGAATACTACTTATACTGTC
TTCATTTTTTTTTTGCTTAGAATTATAAAGTTCAAGATCAAGGCCGAAAATTTTTTAGAACATGAAAAAT
TGAAAACTCATGGTACCTCATCTCGAAAAGATCCTAAGGGCCAAGTCAAGAATTCGTGTAGAAAAATGAG
TGCTATAGGCGACAAGAACCAATTTCGTATCATTGTGGGCTCATACGAGCACAACATTTTGTGTTTATCC
TTAGATATCCCAAATCAAAAGGAAAATGATGCAGCAAAGACACCACATTTTATGCCAATATTTCATTTTC
AAGCCCATTCGTTGAGTATTAAATGTTTGGCTGTTTCAAGAAGATACCTAGTTTCTGGATCCAATGACGA
GCACATCAGAATTTATGATTTGCAAAAGAGGAAGGAACTGGGTACTTTGTTAAGTCATCAGGGCTCTATT
ACTGCTCTACAATTCTCACATCCAGCTTCTTCCAGTGAGGATGCTGCTGTTTCAAAGGGGAGCAAGAATA
GCAAATGGTTATTATCAGCATCAGAAGACCACAAAATTATGGTTTGGAGAGTAAAGGACTGGGAAACAGT
GGGGACTTTAAAGGGACACACGGCAAGGGTTAATGATGTGGATATTCACCCCACCAATAGAATTGCCATC
AGTGTTAGTGATGACCATTCTATACGTCTTTGGAATTTGATGACTCTAAGAAATGCTGCTGTACTAAAAC
TAAGAAAATATAATACAAACGGGACTTGTGTTAGATGGTTAGGCGCCAAAGGTGATTATTTTGCCGTGGG
TTTAAGGGATAGGGTGCTTATTTATGAAACTGGATCGGCTAAAGTTTTTAAAGAAATAGTCTTTCAAAGG
AAAACTCTTATGCATATTGAAACACATATTTTACCATTCGATAATAAGGAATACCTTTCTGTTGGTATCA
GCGATGGTAATGTTCATTTCTATCCTTGTGAGGAGTTATTCGAAAAAGTTGAAGAAAATGAAAAGCAGGA
AGATGATGACGACAAGGAGGATATCAGCCCCGCTTTTTCTTTATTGGGTCACACAAACCGTATTAAAGAT
TTCAAGTTTTATACGAATGAATTTGGTACCTACCTAGTCACCATTGGTTCTGATGGTAAAATTGTCGTAT
GGGATATGTCTACAAAAGAACAAGTAGCAGTCTACGACTGTGGCGAAAGGCTAAATTGCTTAACGCTATG
CGATGAAAGCATTGAGAAATACAACACAATGAAGAAGAGGGATGCTGAAACAGCTGATATAGGTGACCAA
AGTGAGGTGGAAAGTGATACCGAAGAATTAAAGAAGATAATGTTTGGTGAGAAGAAGAAACTCAATAAAA
AGAAGCGGAAGCAATTGAAGAAGAGTAAAGTATCAGTAGAACTTGAAAACCCAGCTTTCTTGTACAAAGT
TGGCATTATAAGAAAGCATTGCTTATCAATTTGTTGCAACGAACAGGTCACTATCAGTCAAAATAAAATC
ATTATTTGCCATCCAGCTGATATCCCCTATAGTGAGTCGTATTACATGGTCATAGCTGTTTCCTGGCAGC
TCTGGCCCGTGTCTCAAAATCTCTGATGTTACATTGCACAAGATAAAATAATATCATCATGAACAATAAA
ACTGTCTGCTTACATAAACAGTAATACAAGGGGTGTTATGAGCCATATTCAACGGGAAACGTCGAGGCCG
CGATTAAATTCCAACATGGATGCTGATTTATATGGGTATAAATGGGCTCGCGATAATGTCGGGCAATCAG
GTGCGACAATCTATCGCTTGTATGGGAAGCCCGATGCGCCAGAGTTGTTTCTGAAACATGGCAAAGGTAG
CGTTGCCAATGATGTTACAGATGAGATGGTCAGACTAAACTGGCTGACGGAATTTATGCCTCTTCCGACC
ATCAAGCATTTTATCCGTACTCCTGATGATGCATGGTTACTCACCACTGCGATCCCCGGAAAAACAGCAT
TCCAGGTATTAGAAGAATATCCTGATTCAGGTGAAAATATTGTTGATGCGCTGGCAGTGTTCCTGCGCCG
GTTGCATTCGATTCCTGTTTGTAATTGTCCTTTTAACAGCGATCGCGTATTTCGTCTCGCTCAGGCGCAA
TCACGAATGAATAACGGTTTGGTTGATGCGAGTGATTTTGATGACGAGCGTAATGGCTGGCCTGTTGAAC
AAGTCTGGAAAGAAATGCATAAACTTTTGCCATTCTCACCGGATTCAGTCGTCACTCATGGTGATTTCTC
ACTTGATAACCTTATTTTTGACGAGGGGAAATTAATAGGTTGTATTGATGTTGGACGAGTCGGAATCGCA
GACCGATACCAGGATCTTGCCATCCTATGGAACTGCCTCGGTGAGTTTTCTCCTTCATTACAGAAACGGC
TTTTTCAAAAATATGGTATTGATAATCCTGATATGAATAAATTGCAGTTTCATTTGATGCTCGATGAGTT
TTTCTAATCAGAATTGGTTAATTGGTTGTAACACTGGCAGAGCATTACGCTGACTTGACGGGACGGCGCA
AGCTCATGACCAAAATCCCTTAACGTGAGTTACGCGTCGTTCCACTGAGCGTCAGACCCCGTAGAAAAGA
TCAAAGGATCTTCTTGAGATCCTTTTTTTCTGCGCGTAATCTGCTGCTTGCAAACAAAAAAACCACCGCT
ACCAGCGGTGGTTTGTTTGCCGGATCAAGAGCTACCAACTCTTTTTCCGAAGGTAACTGGCTTCAGCAGA
GCGCAGATACCAAATACTGTTCTTCTAGTGTAGCCGTAGTTAGGCCACCACTTCAAGAACTCTGTAGCAC
CGCCTACATACCTCGCTCTGCTAATCCTGTTACCAGTGGCTGCTGCCAGTGGCGATAAGTCGTGTCTTAC
CGGGTTGGACTCAAGACGATAGTTACCGGATAAGGCGCAGCGGTCGGGCTGAACGGGGGGTTCGTGCACA
CAGCCCAGCTTGGAGCGAACGACCTACACCGAACTGAGATACCTACAGCGTGAGCTATGAGAAAGCGCCA
CGCTTCCCGAAGGGAGAAAGGCGGACAGGTATCCGGTAAGCGGCAGGGTCGGAACAGGAGAGCGCACGAG
GGAGCTTCCAGGGGGAAACGCCTGGTATCTTTATAGTCCTGTCGGGTTTCGCCACCTCTGACTTGAGCGT
CGATTTTTGTGATGCTCGTCAGGGGGGCGGAGCCTATGGAAAAACGCCAGCAACGCGGCCTTTTTACGGT
TCCTGGCCTTTTGCTGGCCTTTTGCTCACATGTT
Features (pLannotate 1.2.2; 10 found; start..end, strand, type, name):
    121..213     +  CDS            lacI (fragment): lac repressor; lacI; The lac repressor binds to the lac operator to inhibit transcription in E. coli. This inhibition can be relieved by adding lactose or isopropyl-β-D-thiogalactopyranoside (IPTG).
    268..295     -  terminator     rrnB T2 terminator: transcription terminator T2 from the E. coli rrnB gene
    427..470     +  terminator     rrnB T1 terminator: Escherichia coli rrnB; transcription terminator T1 from the E. coli rrnB gene
    517..553     -  CDS            lacZα (fragment): LacZα fragment of β-galactosidase; lacZ fragment
    569..668     +  protein_bind   attL1: mutant version of attL; recombination site for the Gateway® LR reaction LR Clonase™
    836..2077    +  CDS            MAK11: MAK11_YEAST - Experimental evidence at protein level: Swiss-Prot protein existence level 1. Essential for cell growth. Plays a role in assembly of 60S pre-ribosomal particles in the nucleolus. Also required for replication of the M1 double-stranded RNA of the L-A virus. This latter function may reflect an enhanced requirement for free 60S ribosomal particles for the translation of viral mRNAs which lack poly-A tails. From Saccharomyces cerevisiae (strain ATCC 204508 / S288c) (Baker's yeast).
   2079..2178    -  protein_bind   attL2: mutant version of attL; recombination site for the Gateway® LR reaction LR Clonase™
   2196..2214    -  promoter       T7 promoter: promoter for bacteriophage T7 RNA polymerase
   2348..3157    +  CDS            KanR: aminoglycoside phosphotransferase; aph(3')-Ia; confers resistance to kanamycin in bacteria or G418 (Geneticin®) in eukaryotes
   3304..3892    +  rep_origin     ori: high-copy-number ColE1/pMB1/pBR322/pUC origin of replication
