[The description below was written by a language model from this plasmid's Addgene catalogue record and pLannotate feature annotations shown in this document.]
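Description:
pDONR221 Mak11 is a Gateway entry clone carrying the Saccharomyces cerevisiae open reading frame MAK11 (systematic name YKL021C) in the Invitrogen pDONR221 backbone. It is a bacterial cloning plasmid rather than an expression vector. It replicates in E. coli from a high-copy ColE1/pUC-type origin and is selected with kanamycin through an aminoglycoside phosphotransferase (KanR) gene. The catalogue lists the finished plasmid at about 3.9 kb, which agrees with the 3,954 nt depositor sequence. It is smaller than the empty 4.8 kb donor vector because the BP recombination used to make the clone replaces the donor's counter-selection cassette with the insert.

The MAK11 coding sequence sits between attL1 and attL2, the recombination sites that let LR Clonase transfer the ORF directionally into any attR-containing destination vector. The catalogue gives the insert as 1,404 bp, while the annotation software matched 1,242 bp to MAK11 within the roughly 1.4 kb interval between the att sites, so the automated feature appears to cover only part of the cloned ORF. Upstream rrnB T1 and T2 terminators insulate the insert from read-through transcription. A T7 promoter lies just beyond attL2, and the short lacI and lacZα fragments are backbone remnants. No yeast promoter, tag or yeast marker is present, so any expression context comes from the chosen destination vector.

Mak11 is an essential nucleolar protein involved in assembly of 60S pre-ribosomal particles. The associated study mapped protein interactions of the large-subunit processome, so the clone most likely served as a source ORF for shuttling into destination vectors for interaction assays, though the record does not state which ones.
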