Addgene plasmid #63761: pDONR221 Mak11
Purpose: yeast ORF Mak11 in the Gateway entry vector pDONR221
Depositing lab: Susan Baserga. Depositing organization: Yale University. Publication: A protein interaction map of the LSU processome. McCann KL, Charette JM, Vincent NG, Baserga SJ. Genes Dev. 2015 Apr 15;29(8):862-75. doi: 10.1101/gad.256370.114. Epub 2015 Apr 15. PubMed 25877921.
Backbone
  Vector backbone: pDONR221
  Backbone manufacturer: Invitrogen
  Backbone size w/o insert (bp): 4762
  Total vector size (bp): 3939
  Vector type: Gateway Donor vector
Growth in bacteria
  Bacterial resistance: Kanamycin, 50 μg/mL
  Growth temperature: 37°C
  Growth strain: DH5alpha
  Copy number: Unknown
Gene/Insert
  Gene/Insert name: Mak11 (alt name: YKL021C)
  Species: S. cerevisiae (budding yeast)
  Insert size (bp): 1404
  Cloning method: Gateway Cloning
  Sequencing primers: 5′ M13F; 3′ M13R
Terms and licenses: Academic/Nonprofit Terms; Industry Terms: Not Available to Industry
How to cite: pDONR221 Mak11 was a gift from Susan Baserga (Addgene plasmid # 63761 ; http://n2t.net/addgene:63761 ; RRID:Addgene_63761)
