>Addgene plasmid #63761 | pDONR221 Mak11 | addgene partial sequence | sequence record 111216 | M13pUC-Fwd 5'-CCCAGTCACGACGTTGTAAAACG-3'
CCAATATGATTTTATTTTGACTGATAGTGACCTGTTCGTTGCAACAAATTGATGAGCAATGCTTTTTTAT
AATGCCAACTTTGTACAAAAAAGCAGGCTACAAAATGTTACTGAATACTACTTATACTGTCTTCATTTTT
TTTTTGCTTAGAATTATAAAGTTCAAGATCAAGGCCGAAAATTTTTTAGAACATGAAAAATTGAAAACTC
ATGGTACCTCATCTCGAAAAGATCCTAAGGGCCAAGTCAAGAATTCGTGTAGAAAAATGAGTGCTATAGG
CGACAAGAACCAATTTCGTATCATTGTGGGCTCATACGAGCACAACATTTTGTGTTTATCCTTAGATATC
CCAAATCAAAAGGAAAATGATGCAGCAAAGACACCACATTTTATGCCAATATTTCATTTTCAAGCCCATT
CGTTGAGTATTAAATGTTTGGCTGTTTCAAGAAGATACCTAGTTTCTGGATCCAATGACGAGCACATCAG
AATTTATGATTTGCAAAAGAGGAAGGAACTGGGTACTTTGTTAAGTCATCAGGGCTCTATTACTGCTCTA
CAATTCTCACATCCAGCTTCTTCCAGTGAGGATGCTGCTGTTTCAAAGGGGAGCAAGAATAGCAAATGGT
TATTATCAGCATCAGAAGACCACAAAATTATGGTTTGGAGAGTAAAGGACTGGGAAACAGTGGGGACTTT
AAAGGGACACACGGCAAGGGTTAATGATGTGGATATTCACCCCACCAATAGAATTGCCATCAGTGTTAGT
GATGACCATTCTATACGTCTTTGGAATTTGATGACTCTAAGAAATGCTGCTGTACTAAAACTAAGAAAAT
ATAATACAAACGGGACTTGTGTTAGATGGTTAGGCGCCAAAGGTGATTATTTTGCCGTGGGTTTAAGGGA
TAGGGTGCT
