>Addgene plasmid #63761 | pDONR221 Mak11 | addgene partial sequence | sequence record 111217 | M13-Rev 5'-CAGGAAACAGCTATGACC-3'
ATGGCAAATAATGATTTTATTTTGACTGATAGTGACCTGTTCGTTGCAACAAATTGATAAGCAATGCTTT
CTTATAATGCCAACTTTGTACAAGAAAGCTGGGTTTTCAAGTTCTACTGATACTTTACTCTTCTTCAATT
GCTTCCGCTTCTTTTTATTGAGTTTCTTCTTCTCACCAAACATTATCTTCTTTAATTCTTCGGTATCACT
TTCCACCTCACTTTGGTCACCTATATCAGCTGTTTCAGCATCCCTCTTCTTCATTGTGTTGTATTTCTCA
ATGCTTTCATCGCATAGCGTTAAGCAATTTAGCCTTTCGCCACAGTCGTAGACTGCTACTTGTTCTTTTG
TAGACATATCCCATACGACAATTTTACCATCAGAACCAATGGTGACTAGGTAGGTACCAAATTCATTCGT
ATAAAACTTGAAATCTTTAATACGGTTTGTGTGACCCAATAAAGAAAAAGCGGGGCTGATATCCTCCTTG
TCGTCATCATCTTCCTGCTTTTCATTTTCTTCAACTTTTTCGAATAACTCCTCACAAGGATAGAAATGAA
CATTACCATCGCTGATACCAACAGAAAGGTATTCCTTATTATCGAATGGTAAAATATGTGTTTCAATATG
CATAAGAGTTTTCCTTTGAAAGACTATTTCTTTAAAAACTTTAGCCGATCCAGTTTCATAAATAAGCACC
CTATCCCTTAAACCCACGGCAAAATAATCACCTTTGGCGCCTAACCATCTAACACAAGTCCCGTTTGTAT
TATATTTTCTTAGTTTTAGTACAGCAGCATTTCTTAGAGTCATCAAATTCCAAAGACGTATAGAATGGTC
ATCACTAACACTGATGGCAATTCTATTGGTGGGGTGAATATCCACATCATTAACCCTTGCCGTGTGTCCC
TT
